>Addgene plasmid #128069 | pREVtre GFP | addgene full sequence | sequence record 255185 | Addgene NGS Result
TTTGAAAGACCCCACCCGTAGGTGGCAAGCTAGCTTAAGTAACGCCACTTTGCAAGGCATGGAAAAATAC
ATAACTGAGAATAGAAAAGTTCAGATCAAGGTCAGGAACAAAGAAACAGCTGAATACCAAACAGGATATC
TGTGGTAAGCGGTTCCTGCCCCGGCTCAGGGCCAAGAACAGATGAGACAGCTGAGTGATGGGCCAAACAG
GATATCTGTGGTAAGCAGTTCCTGCCCCGGCTCGGGGCCAAGAACAGATGGTCCCCAGATGCGGTCCAGC
CCTCAGCAGTTTCTAGTGAATCATCAGATGTTTCCAGGGTGCCCCAAGGACCTGAAAATGACCCTGTACC
TTATTTGAACTAACCAATCAGTTCGCTTCTCGCTTCTGTTCGCGCGCTTCCGCTCTCCGAGCTCAATAAA
AGAGCCCACAACCCCTCACTCGGCGCGCCAGTCTTCCGATAGACTGCGTCGCCCGGGTACCCGTATTCCC
AATAAAGCCTCTTGCTGTTTGCATCCGAATCGTGGTCTCGCTGTTCCTTGGGAGGGTCTCCTCTGAGTGA
TTGACTACCCACGACGGGGGTCTTTCATTTGGGGGCTCGTCCGGGATTTGGAGACCCCTGCCCAGGGACC
ACCGACCCACCACCGGGAGGTAAGCTGGCCAGCAACTTATCTGTGTCTGTCCGATTGTCTAGTGTCTATG
TTTGATGTTATGCGCCTGCGTCTGTACTAGTTAGCTAACTAGCTCTGTATCTGGCGGACCCGTGGTGGAA
CTGACGAGTTCTGAACACCCGGCCGCAACCCTGGGAGACGTCCCAGGGACTTTGGGGGCCGTTTTTGTGG
CCCGACCTGAGGAAGGGAGTCGATGTGGAATCCGACCCCGTCAGGATATGTGGTTCTGGTAGGAGACGAG
AACCTAAAACAGTTCCCGCCTCCGTCTGAATTTTTGCTTTCGGTTTGGAACCGAAGCCGCGCGTCTTGTC
TGCTGCAGCGCTGCAGCATCGTTCTGTGTTGTCTCTGTCTGACTGTGTTTCTGTATTTGTCTGAAAATTA
GGGCCAGACTGTTACCACTCCCTTAAGTTTGACCTTAGGTCACTGGAAAGATGTCGAGCGGATCGCTCAC
AACCAGTCGGTAGATGTCAAGAAGAGACGTTGGGTTACCTTCTGCTCTGCAGAATGGCCAACCTTTAACG
TCGGATGGCCGCGAGACGGCACCTTTAACCGAGACCTCATCACCCAGGTTAAGATCAAGGTCTTTTCACC
TGGCCCGCATGGACACCCAGACCAGGTCCCCTACATCGTGACCTGGGAAGCCTTGGCTTTTGACCCCCCT
CCCTGGGTCAAGCCCTTTGTACACCCTAAGCCTCCGCCTCCTCTTCCTCCATCCGCCCCGTCTCTCCCCC
TTGAACCTCCTCGTTCGACCCCGCCTCGATCCTCCCTTTATCCAGCCCTCACTCCTTCTCTAGGCGCCGG
AATTCCGATCTGATAGCTTGCCACAACCCGTACCAAAGATGGATAGATCCGGAAAGCCTGAACTCACCGC
GACGTCTGTCGAGAAGTTTCTGATCGAAAAGTTCGACAGCGTCTCCGACCTGATGCAGCTCTCGGAGGGC
GAAGAATCTCGTGCTTTCAGCTTCGATGTAGGAGGGCGTGGATATGTCCTGCGGGTAAATAGCTGCGCCG
ATGGTTTCTACAAAGATCGTTATGTTTATCGGCACTTTGCATCGGCCGCGCTCCCGATTCCGGAAGTGCT
TGACATTGGGGAATTCAGCGAGAGCCTGACCTATTGCATCTCCCGCCGTGCACAGGGTGTCACGTTGCAA
GACCTGCCTGAAACCGAACTGCCCGCTGTTCTGCAGCCGGTCGCGGAGGCCATGGATGCGATCGCTGCGG
CCGATCTTAGCCAGACGAGCGGGTTCGGCCCATTCGGACCGCAAGGAATCGGTCAATACACTACATGGCG
TGATTTCATATGCGCGATTGCTGATCCCCATGTGTATCACTGGCAAACTGTGATGGACGACACCGTCAGT
GCGTCCGTCGCGCAGGCTCTCGATGAGCTGATGCTTTGGGCCGAGGACTGCCCCGAAGTCCGGCACCTCG
TGCACGCGGATTTCGGCTCCAACAATGTCCTGACGGACAATGGCCGCATAACAGCGGTCATTGACTGGAG
CGAGGCGATGTTCGGGGATTCCCAATACGAGGTCGCCAACATCTTCTTCTGGAGGCCGTGGTTGGCTTGT
ATGGAGCAGCAGACGCGCTACTTCGAGCGGAGGCATCCGGAGCTTGCAGGATCGCCGCGGCTCCGGGCGT
ATATGCTCCGCATTGGTCTTGACCAACTCTATCAGAGCTTGGTTGACGGCAATTTCGATGATGCAGCTTG
GGCGCAGGGTCGATGCGACGCAATCGTCCGATCCGGAGCCGGGACTGTCGGGCGTACACAAATCGCCCGC
AGAAGCGCGGCCGTCTGGACCGATGGCTGTGTAGAAGTACTCGCCGATAGTGGAAACCGACGCCCCAGCA
CTCGTCCGAGGGCAAAGGAATAGAGTAGATGCCGACCGAACAAGAGCTGATTTCGAGAACGCCTCAGCCA
GCAACTCGCGCGAGCCTAGCAAGGCAAATGCGAGAGAACGGCCTTACGCTTGGTGGCACAGTTCTCGTCC
ACAGTTCGCTAAGCTCGCTCGGCTGGGTCGCGGGAGGGCCGGTCGCAGTGATTCAGGCCCTTCTGGATTG
TGTTGGTCCCCAGGGCACGATTGTCATGCCCACGCACTCGGGTGATCTGACTGATCCCGCAGATTGGAGA
TCGCCGCCCGTGCCTGCCGATTGGGTGCAGATCTCGAGTTTACCACTCCCTATCAGTGATAGAGAAAAGT
GAAAGTCGAGTTTACCACTCCCTATCAGTGATAGAGAAAAGTGAAAGTCGAGTTTACCACTCCCTATCAG
TGATAGAGAAAAGTGAAAGTCGAGTTTACCACTCCCTATCAGTGATAGAGAAAAGTGAAAGTCGAGTTTA
CCACTCCCTATCAGTGATAGAGAAAAGTGAAAGTCGAGTTTACCACTCCCTATCAGTGATAGAGAAAAGT
GAAAGTCGAGTTTACCACTCCCTATCAGTGATAGAGAAAAGTGAAAGTCGAGCTCGGTACCCGGGTCGAG
GTAGGCGTGTACGGTGGGAGGCCTATATAAGCAGAGCTCGTTTAGTGAACCGTCAGATCGCCTGGAGACG
CCATCCACGCTGTTTTGACCTCCATAGAAGACACCGGGACCGATCCAGCCTCCGCGGCCCCGAATTCGAG
CTCGGTACCCGGGGATCCTCTAGAGTCGACCTGCAGGCATGCAAGCTTATGGTGAGCAAGGGCGAGGAGC
TGTTCACCGGGGTGGTGCCCATCCTGGTCGAGCTGGACGGCGACGTAAACGGCCACAAGTTCAGCGTGTC
CGGCGAGGGCGAGGGCGATGCCACCTACGGCAAGCTGACCCTGAAGTTCATCTGCACCACCGGCAAGCTG
CCCGTGCCCTGGCCCACCCTCGTGACCACCCTGACCTACGGCGTGCAGTGCTTCAGCCGCTACCCCGACC
ACATGAAGCAGCACGACTTCTTCAAGTCCGCCATGCCCGAAGGCTACGTCCAGGAGCGCACCATCTTCTT
CAAGGACGACGGCAACTACAAGACCCGCGCCGAGGTGAAGTTCGAGGGCGACACCCTGGTGAACCGCATC
GAGCTGAAGGGCATCGACTTCAAGGAGGACGGCAACATCCTGGGGCACAAGCTGGAGTACAACTACAACA
GCCACAACGTCTATATCATGGCCGACAAGCAGAAGAACGGCATCAAGGTGAACTTCAAGATCCGCCACAA
CATCGAGGACGGCAGCGTGCAGCTCGCCGACCACTACCAGCAGAACACCCCCATCGGCGACGGCCCCGTG
CTGCTGCCCGACAACCACTACCTGAGCACCCAGTCCGCCCTGAGCAAAGACCCCAACGAGAAGCGCGATC
ACATGGTCCTGCTGGAGTTCGTGACCGCCGCCGGGATCACTCTCGGCATGGACGAGCTGTACAAGTAAAT
CGATAAAATAAAAGATTTTATTTAGTCTCCAGAAAAAGGGGGGAATGAAAGACCCCACCTGTAGGTTTGG
CAAGCTAGCTTAAGTAACGCCATTTTGCAAGGCATGGAAAAATACATAACTGAGAATAGAGAAGTTCAGA
TCAAGGTCAGGAACAGATGGAACAGCTGAATATGGGCCAAACAGGATATCTGTGGTAAGCAGTTCCTGCC
CCGGCTCAGGGCCAAGAACAGATGGAACAGCTGAATATGGGCCAAACAGGATATCTGTGGTAAGCAGTTC
CTGCCCCGGCTCAGGGCCAAGAACAGATGGTCCCCAGATGCGGTCCAGCCCTCAGCAGTTTCTAGAGAAC
CATCAGATGTTTCCAGGGTGCCCCAAGGACCTGAAATGACCCTGTGCCTTATTTGAACTAACCAATCAGT
TCGCTTCTCGCTTCTGTTCGCGCGCTTCTGCTCCCCGAGCTCAATAAAAGAGCCCACAACCCCTCACTCG
GGGCGCCAGTCCTCCGATTGACTGAGTCGCCCGGGTACCCGTGTATCCAATAAACCCTCTTGCAGTTGCA
TCCGACTTGTGGTCTCGCTGTTCCTTGGGAGGGTCTCCTCTGAGTGATTGACTACCCGTCAGCGGGGGTC
TTTCATTTGGGGGCTCGTCCGGGATCGGGAGACCCCTGCCCAGGGACCACCGACCCACCACCGGGAGGTA
AGCTGGCTGCCTCGCGCGTTTCGGTGATGACGGTGAAAACCTCTGACACATGCAGCTCCCGGAGACGGTC
ACAGCTTGTCTGTAAGCGGATGCCGGGAGCAGACAAGCCCGTCAGGGCGCGTCAGCGGGTGTTGGCGGGT
GTCGGGGCGCAGCCATGACCCAGTCACGTAGCGATAGCGGAGTGTATACTGGCTTAACTATGCGGCATCA
GAGCAGATTGTACTGAGAGTGCACCATATGCGGTGTGAAATACCGCACAGATGCGTAAGGAGAAAATACC
GCATCAGGCGCTCTTCCGCTTCCTCGCTCACTGACTCGCTGCGCTCGGTCGTTCGGCTGCGGCGAGCGGT
ATCAGCTCACTCAAAGGCGGTAATACGGTTATCCACAGAATCAGGGGATAACGCAGGAAAGAACATGTGA
GCAAAAGGCCAGCAAAAGGCCAGGAACCGTAAAAAGGCCGCGTTGCTGGCGTTTTTCCATAGGCTCCGCC
CCCCTGACGAGCATCACAAAAATCGACGCTCAAGTCAGAGGTGGCGAAACCCGACAGGACTATAAAGATA
CCAGGCGTTTCCCCCTGGAAGCTCCCTCGTGCGCTCTCCTGTTCCGACCCTGCCGCTTACCGGATACCTG
TCCGCCTTTCTCCCTTCGGGAAGCGTGGCGCTTTCTCATAGCTCACGCTGTAGGTATCTCAGTTCGGTGT
AGGTCGTTCGCTCCAAGCTGGGCTGTGTGCACGAACCCCCCGTTCAGCCCGACCGCTGCGCCTTATCCGG
TAACTATCGTCTTGAGTCCAACCCGGTAAGACACGACTTATCGCCACTGGCAGCAGCCACTGGTAACAGG
ATTAGCAGAGCGAGGTATGTAGGCGGTGCTACAGAGTTCTTGAAGTGGTGGCCTAACTACGGCTACACTA
GAAGGACAGTATTTGGTATCTGCGCTCTGCTGAAGCCAGTTACCTTCGGAAAAAGAGTTGGTAGCTCTTG
ATCCGGCAAACAAACCACCGCTGGTAGCGGTGGTTTTTTTGTTTGCAAGCAGCAGATTACGCGCAGAAAA
AAAGGATCTCAAGAAGATCCTTTGATCTTTTCTACGGGGTCTGACGCTCAGTGGAACGAAAACTCACGTT
AAGGGATTTTGGTCATGAGATTATCAAAAAGGATCTTCACCTAGATCCTTTTAAATTAAAAATGAAGTTT
TAAATCAATCTAAAGTATATATGAGTAAACTTGGTCTGACAGTTACCAATGCTTAATCAGTGAGGCACCT
ATCTCAGCGATCTGTCTATTTCGTTCATCCATAGTTGCCTGACTCCCCGTCGTGTAGATAACTACGATAC
GGGAGGGCTTACCATCTGGCCCCAGTGCTGCAATGATACCGCGAGACCCACGCTCACCGGCTCCAGATTT
ATCAGCAATAAACCAGCCAGCCGGAAGGGCCGAGCGCAGAAGTGGTCCTGCAACTTTATCCGCCTCCATC
CAGTCTATTAATTGTTGCCGGGAAGCTAGAGTAAGTAGTTCGCCAGTTAATAGTTTGCGCAACGTTGTTG
CCATTGCTGCAGGCATCGTGGTGTCACGCTCGTCGTTTGGTATGGCTTCATTCAGCTCCGGTTCCCAACG
ATCAAGGCGAGTTACATGATCCCCCATGTTGTGCAAAAAAGCGGTTAGCTCCTTCGGTCCTCCGATCGTT
GTCAGAAGTAAGTTGGCCGCAGTGTTATCACTCATGGTTATGGCAGCACTGCATAATTCTCTTACTGTCA
TGCCATCCGTAAGATGCTTTTCTGTGACTGGTGAGTACTCAACCAAGTCATTCTGAGAATAGTGTATGCG
GCGACCGAGTTGCTCTTGCCCGGCGTCAACACGGGATAATACCGCGCCACATAGCAGAACTTTAAAAGTG
CTCATCATTGGAAAACGTTCTTCGGGGCGAAAACTCTCAAGGATCTTACCGCTGTTGAGATCCAGTTCGA
TGTAACCCACTCGTGCACCCAACTGATCTTCAGCATCTTTTACTTTCACCAGCGTTTCTGGGTGAGCAAA
AACAGGAAGGCAAAATGCCGCAAAAAAGGGAATAAGGGCGACACGGAAATGTTGAATACTCATACTCTTC
CTTTTTCAATATTATTGAAGCATTTATCAGGGTTATTGTCTCATGAGCGGATACATATTTGAATGTATTT
AGAAAAATAAACAAATAGGGGTTCCGCGCACATTTCCCCGAAAAGTGCCACCTGACGTCTAAGAAACCAT
TATTATCATGACATTAACCTATAAAAATAGGCGTATCACGAGGCCCTTTCGTCTTCAAGAATTCATACCA
GATCACCGAAAACTGTCCTCCAAATGTGTCCCCCTCACACTCCCAAATTCGCGGGCTTCTGCCTCTTAGA
CCACTCTACCCTATTCCCCACACTCACCGGAGCCAAAGCCGCGGCCCTTCCGTTTCTTTGCT
Features (pLannotate 1.2.2; 19 found; start..end, strand, type, name):
      3..110     +  LTR            3' LTR (ΔU3) (fragment): self-inactivating 3' long terminal repeat (LTR) from Moloney murine leukemia virus
    127..184     +  LTR            LTR (fragment): long terminal repeat from Moloney murine leukemia virus
    198..261     +  LTR            LTR (fragment): long terminal repeat from Moloney murine leukemia virus
    414..589     +  LTR            5' LTR (truncated): truncated long terminal repeat from Moloney murine sarcoma virus
    711..985     +  misc_feature   MESV Ψ (fragment): packaging signal of murine embryonic stem cell virus
   1052..1468    +  CDS            gag (truncated): truncated Moloney murine leukemia virus (MMLV) gag gene lacking the start codon
   1523..2543    +  CDS            HygR (fragment): aminoglycoside phosphotransferase from E. coli; aph(4)-Ia; confers resistance to hygromycin
   2561..2845    +  CDS            yokD (fragment): YOKD_BACSU - Experimental evidence at protein level: Swiss-Prot protein existence level 1. May contribute to antibiotic resistance. From Bacillus subtilis (strain 168).
   2847..3117    +  protein_bind   tetracycline response element: contains seven copies of the tetracycline operator tetO tetracycline repressor TetR
   3128..3145    +  misc_feature   MCS (fragment): pUC18/19 multiple cloning site
   3150..3188    +  promoter       minimal CMV promoter: human cytomegalovirus (CMV) immediate early promoter
   3282..3338    +  misc_feature   MCS: pUC18/19 multiple cloning site
   3339..4058    +  CDS            EGFP: the original enhanced GFP (Yang et al., 1996) mammalian codon-optimized
   4104..4697    +  LTR            LTR: long terminal repeat from Moloney murine leukemia virus
   4766..4806    +  CDS            rop (fragment): Rop protein, which maintains plasmids at low copy number; rop
   4908..5048    +  misc_feature   bom: basis of mobility region from pBR322
   5234..5822    -  rep_origin     ori: high-copy-number ColE1/pMB1/pBR322/pUC origin of replication
   5993..6853    -  CDS            AmpR: β-lactamase; bla; confers resistance to ampicillin, carbenicillin, and related antibiotics
   6854..6958    -  promoter       AmpR promoter: bla
