[The description below was written by a language model from this plasmid's Addgene catalogue record and pLannotate feature annotations shown in this document.]
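Description:
pREVtre GFP is a gammaretroviral (Moloney murine leukemia/sarcoma virus-derived) vector for delivering a tetracycline-regulated EGFP reporter into mammalian cells. It is built on the pREVtre backbone and is propagated in E. coli through a high-copy ColE1/pUC-type origin with ampicillin selection from the AmpR (β-lactamase) gene and its own promoter. Remnants of pBR322 sequence (the bom region and a small rop fragment) are also annotated in the bacterial portion.

The proviral region begins with 5' LTR sequences, which the annotation splits into several MoMuLV/MoMSV fragments, followed by a packaging signal (Ψ) and a truncated gag segment lacking its start codon; this extended packaging region supports encapsidation of the genomic RNA when the plasmid is introduced into a packaging cell line that supplies the viral proteins in trans. Downstream lies a hygromycin resistance gene, presumably expressed from the 5' LTR transcript, which allows selection of stably transduced cells. An internal cassette then places a tetracycline response element, with seven tetO copies, upstream of a minimal CMV promoter and the 720 bp mammalian codon-optimized EGFP coding sequence, cloned between HindIII and ClaI sites. A full-length MoMuLV LTR closes the provirus. A short match to a Bacillus yokD gene between HygR and the TRE is probably an annotation artifact.

Because the minimal CMV promoter has little activity alone, EGFP expression depends on a tetracycline-controlled transactivator (tTA or rtTA), which this plasmid does not encode and must be provided separately. The construct therefore serves as a fluorescent response vector or control for testing retroviral tet-inducible expression systems.
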