Addgene plasmid #128069: pREVtre GFP
Purpose: Retroviral tet inducible EGFP
Depositing lab: Oskar Laur. Depositing organization: Emory University.
Backbone
  Vector backbone: pREVtre
  Vector type: Mammalian Expression, Retroviral
Growth in bacteria
  Bacterial resistance: Ampicillin, 100 μg/mL
  Growth temperature: 37°C
  Growth strain: NEB Stable
  Copy number: High Copy
Gene/Insert
  Gene/Insert name: tet inducible EGFP
  Species: Synthetic
  Insert size (bp): 720
  Mutation: no
  Cloning method: Restriction Enzyme; 5′ cloning site HindIII (unknown if destroyed); 3′ cloning site ClaI (unknown if destroyed)
Terms and licenses: Academic/Nonprofit Terms; Industry Terms: Not Available to Industry
How to cite: pREVtre GFP was a gift from Oskar Laur (Addgene plasmid # 128069 ; http://n2t.net/addgene:128069 ; RRID:Addgene_128069)
